>Addgene plasmid #161596 | pCfB9344 (pgRNA_XVI-1_NatMX) | addgene full sequence | sequence record 318100 | Addgene NGS Result
TCTTTGAAAAGATAATGTATGATTATGCTTTCACTCATATTTATACAGAAACTTGATTTTTCTTTCGAGT
ATATACAAGGTGATTACATGTACGTTTGAAGTACAACTCTAGATTTTGTAGTGCCCTCTTGGGCTAGCGG
TAAAGGTGCGCATTTTTTCACACCCTACAATGTTCTGTTCAAAAGATTTTGGTCAAACGCTGTAGAAGTG
AAAGTTGGTGCGCATGTTTCGGCGTTCGAAACTTCTCCGCAGTGAAAGATAAATGATCCACCATTCAAGT
TACCGAGAGTTTTAGAGCTAGAAATAGCAAGTTAAAATAAGGCTAGTCCGTTATCAACTTGAAAAAGTGG
CACCGAGTCGGTGGTGCTTTTTTTGTTTTTTATGTCTTCGAGTCATGTAATTAGTTAATCGCGTGCATTC
CAGCTGCATTAATGAATCGGCCAACGCGCGGGGAGAGGCGGTTTGCGTATTGGGCGCTCTTCCGCTTCCT
CGCTCACTGACTCGCTGCGCTCGGTCGTTCGGCTGCGGCGAGCGGTATCAGCTCACTCAAAGGCGGTAAT
ACGGTTATCCACAGAATCAGGGGATAACGCAGGAAAGAACATGTGAGCAAAAGGCCAGCAAAAGGCCAGG
AACCGTAAAAAGGCCGCGTTGCTGGCGTTTTTCCATAGGCTCCGCCCCCCTGACGAGCATCACAAAAATC
GACGCTCAAGTCAGAGGTGGCGAAACCCGACAGGACTATAAAGATACCAGGCGTTTCCCCCTGGAAGCTC
CCTCGTGCGCTCTCCTGTTCCGACCCTGCCGCTTACCGGATACCTGTCCGCCTTTCTCCCTTCGGGAAGC
GTGGCGCTTTCTCATAGCTCACGCTGTAGGTATCTCAGTTCGGTGTAGGTCGTTCGCTCCAAGCTGGGCT
GTGTGCACGAACCCCCCGTTCAGCCCGACCGCTGCGCCTTATCCGGTAACTATCGTCTTGAGTCCAACCC
GGTAAGACACGACTTATCGCCACTGGCAGCAGCCACTGGTAACAGGATTAGCAGAGCGAGGTATGTAGGC
GGTGCTACAGAGTTCTTGAAGTGGTGGCCTAACTACGGCTACACTAGAAGAACAGTATTTGGTATCTGCG
CTCTGCTGAAGCCAGTTACCTTCGGAAAAAGAGTTGGTAGCTCTTGATCCGGCAAACAAACCACCGCTGG
TAGCGGTGGTTTTTTTGTTTGCAAGCAGCAGATTACGCGCAGAAAAAAAGGATCTCAAGAAGATCCTTTG
ATCTTTTCTACGGGGTCTGACGCTCAGTGGAACGAAAACTCACGTTAAGGGATTTTGGTCATGAGATTAT
CAAAAAGGATCTTCACCTAGATCCTTTTAAATTAAAAATGAAGTTTTAAATCAATCTAAAGTATATATGA
GTAAACTTGGTCTGACAGTTACCAATGCTTAATCAGTGAGGCACCTATCTCAGCGATCTGTCTATTTCGT
TCATCCATAGTTGCCTGACTCCCCGTCGTGTAGATAACTACGATACGGGAGGGCTTACCATCTGGCCCCA
GTGCTGCAATGATACCGCGAGACCCACGCTCACCGGCTCCAGATTTATCAGCAATAAACCAGCCAGCCGG
AAGGGCCGAGCGCAGAAGTGGTCCTGCAACTTTATCCGCCTCCATCCAGTCTATTAATTGTTGCCGGGAA
GCTAGAGTAAGTAGTTCGCCAGTTAATAGTTTGCGCAACGTTGTTGCCATTGCTACAGGCATCGTGGTGT
CACGCTCGTCGTTTGGTATGGCTTCATTCAGCTCCGGTTCCCAACGATCAAGGCGAGTTACATGATCCCC
CATGTTGTGCAAAAAAGCGGTTAGCTCCTTCGGTCCTCCGATCGTTGTCAGAAGTAAGTTGGCCGCAGTG
TTATCACTCATGGTTATGGCAGCACTGCATAATTCTCTTACTGTCATGCCATCCGTAAGATGCTTTTCTG
TGACTGGTGAGTACTCAACCAAGTCATTCTGAGAATAGTGTATGCGGCGACCGAGTTGCTCTTGCCCGGC
GTCAATACGGGATAATACCGCGCCACATAGCAGAACTTTAAAAGTGCTCATCATTGGAAAACGTTCTTCG
GGGCGAAAACTCTCAAGGATCTTACCGCTGTTGAGATCCAGTTCGATGTAACCCACTCGTGCACCCAACT
GATCTTCAGCATCTTTTACTTTCACCAGCGTTTCTGGGTGAGCAAAAACAGGAAGGCAAAATGCCGCAAA
AAAGGGAATAAGGGCGACACGGAAATGTTGAATACTCATACTCTTCCTTTTTCAATATTATTGAAGCATT
TATCAGGGTTATTGTCTCATGAGCGGATACATATTTGAATGTATTTAGAAAAATAAACAAATAGGGGTTC
CGCGCACATTTCCCCGAAAAGTGCCACCTGAACGAAGCATCTGTGCTTCATTTTGTAGAACAAAAATGCA
ACGCGAGAGCGCTAATTTTTCAAACAAAGAATCTGAGCTGCATTTTTACAGAACAGAAATGCAACGCGAA
AGCGCTATTTTACCAACGAAGAATCTGTGCTTCATTTTTGTAAAACAAAAATGCAACGCGAGAGCGCTAA
TTTTTCAAACAAAGAATCTGAGCTGCATTTTTACAGAACAGAAATGCAACGCGAGAGCGCTATTTTACCA
ACAAAGAATCTATACTTCTTTTTTGTTCTACAAAAATGCATCCCGAGAGCGCTATTTTTCTAACAAAGCA
TCTTAGATTACTTTTTTTCTCCTTTGTGCGCTCTATAATGCAGTCTCTTGATAACTTTTTGCACTGTAGG
TCCGTTAAGGTTAGAAGAAGGCTACTTTGGTGTCTATTTTCTCTTCCATAAAAAAAGCCTGACTCCACTT
CCCGCGTTTACTGATTACTAGCGAAGCTGCGGGTGCATTTTTTCAAGATAAAGGCATCCCCGATTATATT
CTATACCGATGTGGATTGCGCATACTTTGTGAACAGAAAGTGATAGCGTTGATGATTCTTCATTGGTCAG
AAAATTATGAACGGTTTCTTCTATTTTGTCTCTATATACTACGTATAGGAAATGTTTACATTTTCGTATT
GTTTTCGATTCACTCTATGAATAGTTCTTACTACAATTTTTTTGTCTAAAGAGTAATACTAGAGATAAAC
ATAAAAAATGTAGAGGTCGAGTTTAGATGCAAGTTCAAGGAGCGAAAGGTGGATGGGTAGGTTATATAGG
GATATAGCACAGAGATATATAGCAAAGAGATACTTTTGAGCAATGTTTGTGGAAGCGGTATTCGCAATAT
TTTAGTAGCTCGTTACAGTCCGGTGCGTTTTTGGTTTTTTGAAAGTGCGTCTTCAGAGCGCTTTTGGTTT
TCAAAAGCGCTCTGAAGTTCCTATACTTTCTAGAGAATAGGAACTTCGGAATAGGAACTTCAAAGCGTTT
CCGAAAACGAGCGCTTCCGAAAATGCAACGCGAGCTGCGCACATACAGCTCACTGTTCACGTCGCACCTA
TATCTGCGTGTTGCCTGTATATATATATACATGAGAAGAACGGCATAGTGCGTGTTTATGCTTAAATGCG
TACTTATATGCGTCTATTTATGTAGGATGAAAGGTAGTCTAGTACCTCCTGTGATATTATCCCATTCCAT
GCGGGGTATCGTATGCTTCCTTCAGCACTACCCTTTAGCTGTTCTATATGCTGCCACTCCTCAATTGGAT
TAGTCTCATCCTTCAATGCTATCATTTCCTTTGATATTGGATCATACTAAGAAACCATTATTATCATGAC
ATTAACCTATAAAAATAGGCGTATCACGAGGCCCTTTCGTCTCGCGCGTTTCGGTGATGACGGTGAAAAC
CTCTGACACATGCAGCTCCCGGAGACGGTCACAGCTTGTCTGTAAGCGGATGCCGGGAGCAGACAAGCCC
GTCAGGGCGCGTCAGCGGGCTGCATTTAAATGATCTGTTTAGCTTGCCTCGTCCCCGCCGGGTCACCCGG
CCAGCGACATGGAGGCCCAGAATACCCTCCTTGACAGTCTTGACGTGCGCAGCTCAGGGGCATGATGTGA
CTGTCGCCCGTACATTTAGCCCATACATCCCCATGTATAATCATTTGCATCCATACATTTTGATGGCCGC
ACGGCGCGAAGCAAAAATTACGGCTCCTCGCTGCAGACCTGCGAGCAGGGAAACGCTCCCCTCACAGACG
CGTTGAATTGTCCCCACGCCGCGCCCCTGTAGAGAAATATAAAAGGTTAGGATTTGCCACTGAGGTTCTT
CTTTCATATACTTCCTTTTAAAATCTTGCTAGGATACAGTTCTCACATCACATCCGAACATAAACAACCA
TGGGTACCACTCTTGACGACACGGCTTACCGGTACCGCACCAGTGTCCCGGGGGACGCCGAGGCCATCGA
GGCACTGGATGGGTCCTTCACCACCGACACCGTTTTCCGCGTCACCACCACCGGGGACGGCTTCACCCTG
CGGGAGGTGCCGGTGGACCCGCCCCTGACCAAGGTGTTCCCCGACGACGAATCGGACGACGAATCGGACG
ACGGGGAGGACGGCGACCCGGACTCCCGGACGTTCGTCGCGTACGGGGACGACGGCGACCTGGCGGGCTT
CGTGGTCGTCTCGTACTCCGGCTGGAACCGCCGGCTGACCGTCGAGGACATCGAGGTCGCCCCGGAGCAC
CGGGGGCACGGGGTCGGGCGCGCGTTGATGGGGCTCGCGACGGAGTTCGCCCGCGAGCGGGGCGCCGGGC
ACCTCTGGCTGGAGGTCACCAACGTCAACGCACCGGCGATCCACGCGTACCGGCGGATGGGGTTCACCCT
CTGCGGCCTGGACACCGCCCTGTACGACGGCACCGCCTCGGACGGCGAGCAGGCGCTCTACATGAGCATG
CCCTGCCCCTAATCAGTACTGACAATAAAAAGATTCTTGTTTTCAAGAACTTGTCATTTGTATAGTTTTT
TTATATTGTAGTTGTTCTATTTTAATCAAATGTTAGCGTGATTTATATTTTTTTTCGCCTCGACATCATC
TGCCCAGATGCGAAGTTAAGTGCGCAGAAAGTAATATCATGCGTCAATCGTATGTGAATGCTGGTCGCTA
TACTGCTGTCGATTCGATACTAACGCCGCCATCCAGTGTCGAAAACGAGCTGCGGCCGCCTACAGGGCGC
GTCCATTCGCCATTCAGGCTGCGCAACTGTTGGGAAGGGCGATCGGTGCGGGCCTCTTCGCTATTACGCC
AGCTGGAATGCGTGCGATAGGGAACAAAAGCTGGAGCT
Features (pLannotate 1.2.2; 13 found; start..end, strand, type, name):
      1..268     +  promoter       SNR52 promoter: promoter for the S. cerevisiae small nucleolar RNA gene SNR52
    289..363     +  misc_RNA       gRNA scaffold: guide RNA scaffold for the Streptococcus pyogenes CRISPR/Cas9 system
    368..387     +  terminator     SUP4 terminator: transcription terminator for the S. cerevisiae SUP4 tRNA gene
    420..477     -  CDS            lacI (fragment): lac repressor; lacI; The lac repressor binds to the lac operator to inhibit transcription in E. coli. This inhibition can be relieved by adding lactose or isopropyl-β-D-thiogalactopyranoside (IPTG).
    660..1248    -  rep_origin     ori: high-copy-number ColE1/pMB1/pBR322/pUC origin of replication
   1419..2279    -  CDS            AmpR: β-lactamase; bla; confers resistance to ampicillin, carbenicillin, and related antibiotics
   2280..2384    -  promoter       AmpR promoter: bla
   2411..3753    -  rep_origin     2μ ori: yeast 2μ plasmid origin of replication
   3821..3856    +  CDS            rop (fragment): Rop protein, which maintains plasmids at low copy number; rop
   3996..4339    +  promoter       TEF promoter: Ashbya gossypii TEF promoter
   4346..4910    +  CDS            NrsR (fragment): nourseothricin acetyltransferase; Streptomyces noursei nat1; confers resistance to nourseothricin
   4918..5115    +  terminator     TEF terminator: Ashbya gossypii TEF terminator
   5186..5256    -  CDS            lacZα (fragment): LacZα fragment of β-galactosidase; lacZ fragment
