[The description below was written by a language model from this plasmid's Addgene catalogue record and pLannotate feature annotations shown in this document.]
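Description:
pCfB9344 (pgRNA_XVI-1_NatMX) is a 5.3 kb episomal yeast guide RNA vector from the expanded EasyClone-MarkerFree toolkit for Saccharomyces cerevisiae genome engineering. It is built on the pTAJAK-71 (pESC-NatMXsyn-USER) backbone and works as an E. coli–yeast shuttle plasmid. In bacteria, a high-copy ColE1/pUC-type origin supports replication and the β-lactamase gene with its own promoter gives ampicillin selection. In yeast, the 2μ origin maintains the plasmid as a multicopy episome. Selection there comes from a NatMX cassette, in which the nourseothricin acetyltransferase coding sequence sits between the Ashbya gossypii TEF promoter and terminator. This dominant drug marker does not depend on any auxotrophy in the host strain. The short lacI, rop and lacZα fragments in the annotation appear to be backbone remnants with no functional role.

The payload is a single guide RNA expression cassette. The RNA polymerase III-transcribed SNR52 promoter drives a 20-nt spacer fused to the Streptococcus pyogenes Cas9 gRNA scaffold, and transcription ends at the SUP4 tRNA terminator. The spacer occupies the unannotated gap between the promoter and the scaffold, and it targets the integration site designated XVI-1 in the S. cerevisiae genome. The plasmid carries no Cas9 gene, so the nuclease must be supplied separately in the host strain. According to the record, the vector's purpose is to direct Cas9 to cut at XVI-1. Within the EasyClone-MarkerFree system, such a cut supports integration of expression cassettes at that locus without leaving a selection marker in the genome. The nourseothricin marker stays on the episomal gRNA plasmid rather than in the chromosome.
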