Addgene plasmid #161596: pCfB9344 (pgRNA_XVI-1_NatMX)
Purpose: EasyClone-MarkerFree guiding RNA vector to direct Cas9 to cut at site XVI-1
Depositing lab: Irina Borodina. Depositing organization: Danmarks Tekniske Universitet. Publication: Expansion of EasyClone-MarkerFree toolkit for Saccharomyces cerevisiae genome with new integration sites. Babaei M, Sartori L, Karpukhin A, Abashkin D, Matrosova E, Borodina I. FEMS Yeast Res. 2021 May 11;21(4). pii: 6249452. doi: 10.1093/femsyr/foab027. PubMed 33893795.
Backbone
  Vector backbone: pTAJAK-71 (pESC-NatMXsyn-USER)
  Vector type: Yeast Expression, CRISPR, Synthetic Biology
Growth in bacteria
  Bacterial resistance: Ampicillin, 100 μg/mL
  Growth temperature: 37°C
  Growth strain: DH5alpha
  Copy number: High Copy
Gene/Insert
  Gene/Insert name: guiding RNA
  gRNA/shRNA sequence: CACCATTCAAGTTACCGAGA
  Species: S. cerevisiae (budding yeast)
  Cloning method: Restriction Enzyme; 5′ cloning site Unknown (unknown if destroyed); 3′ cloning site Unknown (unknown if destroyed)
Terms and licenses: Academic/Nonprofit Terms; Industry Terms: Not Available to Industry
How to cite: pCfB9344 (pgRNA_XVI-1_NatMX) was a gift from Irina Borodina (Addgene plasmid # 161596 ; http://n2t.net/addgene:161596 ; RRID:Addgene_161596)
